>Addgene plasmid #115463 | pLKO.1-shMBNL3-0455 | addgene full sequence | sequence record 222223 | Addgene NGS Result
GAAACACCGGCATGATTGAAGCGAGTGATAACTCGAGTTATCACTCGCTTCAATCATGTTTTTTGAATTC
TCGACCTCGAGACAAATGGCAGTATTCATCCACAATTTTAAAAGAAAAGGGGGGATTGGGGGGTACAGTG
CAGGGGAAAGAATAGTAGACATAATAGCAACAGACATACAAACTAAAGAATTACAAAAACAAATTACAAA
AATTCAAAATTTTCGGGTTTATTACAGGGACAGCAGAGATCCACTTTGGCCGCGGCTCGAGGGGGTTGGG
GTTGCGCCTTTTCCAAGGCAGCCCTGGGTTTGCGCAGGGACGCGGCTGCTCTGGGCGTGGTTCCGGGAAA
CGCAGCGGCGCCGACCCTGGGTCTCGCACATTCTTCACGTCCGTTCGCAGCGTCACCCGGATCTTCGCCG
CTACCCTTGTGGGCCCCCCGGCGACGCTTCCTGCTCCGCCCCTAAGTCGGGAAGGTTCCTTGCGGTTCGC
GGCGTGCCGGACGTGACAAACGGAAGCCGCACGTCTCACTAGTACCCTCGCAGACGGACAGCGCCAGGGA
GCAATGGCAGCGCGCCGACCGCGATGGGCTGTGGCCAATAGCGGCTGCTCAGCAGGGCGCGCCGAGAGCA
GCGGCCGGGAAGGGGCGGTGCGGGAGGCGGGGTGTGGGGCGGTAGTGTGGGCCCTGTTCCTGCCCGCGCG
GTGTTCCGCATTCTGCAAGCCTCCGGAGCGCACGTCGGCAGTCGGCTCCCTCGTTGACCGAATCACCGAC
CTCTCTCCCCAGGGGGATCCACCGGAGCTTACCATGACCGAGTACAAGCCCACGGTGCGCCTCGCCACCC
GCGACGACGTCCCCAGGGCCGTACGCACCCTCGCCGCCGCGTTCGCCGACTACCCCGCCACGCGCCACAC
CGTCGATCCGGACCGCCACATCGAGCGGGTCACCGAGCTGCAAGAACTCTTCCTCACGCGCGTCGGGCTC
GACATCGGCAAGGTGTGGGTCGCGGACGACGGCGCCGCGGTGGCGGTCTGGACCACGCCGGAGAGCGTCG
AAGCGGGGGCGGTGTTCGCCGAGATCGGCCCGCGCATGGCCGAGTTGAGCGGTTCCCGGCTGGCCGCGCA
GCAACAGATGGAAGGCCTCCTGGCGCCGCACCGGCCCAAGGAGCCCGCGTGGTTCCTGGCCACCGTCGGC
GTCTCGCCCGACCACCAGGGCAAGGGTCTGGGCAGCGCCGTCGTGCTCCCCGGAGTGGAGGCGGCCGAGC
GCGCCGGGGTGCCCGCCTTCCTGGAGACCTCCGCGCCCCGCAACCTCCCCTTCTACGAGCGGCTCGGCTT
CACCGTCACCGCCGACGTCGAGGTGCCCGAAGGACCGCGCACCTGGTGCATGACCCGCAAGCCCGGTGCC
TGACGCCCGCCCCACGACCCGCAGCGCCCGACCGAAAGGAGCGCACGACCCCATGCATCGGTACCTTTAA
GACCAATGACTTACAAGGCAGCTGTAGATCTTAGCCACTTTTTAAAAGAAAAGGGGGGACTGGAAGGGCT
AATTCACTCCCAACGAAGACAAGATCTGCTTTTTGCTTGTACTGGGTCTCTCTGGTTAGACCAGATCTGA
GCCTGGGAGCTCTCTGGCTAACTAGGGAACCCACTGCTTAAGCCTCAATAAAGCTTGCCTTGAGTGCTTC
AAGTAGTGTGTGCCCGTCTGTTGTGTGACTCTGGTAACTAGAGATCCCTCAGACCCTTTTAGTCAGTGTG
GAAAATCTCTAGCAGTAGTAGTTCATGTCATCTTATTATTCAGTATTTATAACTTGCAAAGAAATGAATA
TCAGAGAGTGAGAGGAACTTGTTTATTGCAGCTTATAATGGTTACAAATAAAGCAATAGCATCACAAATT
TCACAAATAAAGCATTTTTTTCACTGCATTCTAGTTGTGGTTTGTCCAAACTCATCAATGTATCTTATCA
TGTCTGGCTCTAGCTATCCCGCCCCTAACTCCGCCCATCCCGCCCCTAACTCCGCCCAGTTCCGCCCATT
CTCCGCCCCATGGCTGACTAATTTTTTTTATTTATGCAGAGGCCGAGGCCGCCTCGGCCTCTGAGCTATT
CCAGAAGTAGTGAGGAGGCTTTTTTGGAGGCCTAGGGACGTACCCAATTCGCCCTATAGTGAGTCGTATT
ACGCGCGCTCACTGGCCGTCGTTTTACAACGTCGTGACTGGGAAAACCCTGGCGTTACCCAACTTAATCG
CCTTGCAGCACATCCCCCTTTCGCCAGCTGGCGTAATAGCGAAGAGGCCCGCACCGATCGCCCTTCCCAA
CAGTTGCGCAGCCTGAATGGCGAATGGG
[124 nt withheld, positions 2339-2462]
C
[91 nt withheld, positions 2464-2554]
A
[49 nt withheld, positions 2556-2604]
CCTTTGACGTTGGAGTCCACGTTCTTT
[37 nt withheld, positions 2632-2668]
ACCCTATCTCGGTCTATTCTTTTGATTTATAAGGGATTTTGCCGATTTCGGCCTATTGGTTAAAAAATGA
GCTGATTTAACAAAAATTTAACGCGAATTTTAACAAAATATTAACGCTTACAATTTAGGTGGCACTTTTC
GGGGAAATGTGCGCGGAACCCCTATTTGTTTATTTTTCTAAATACATTCAAATATGTATCCGCTCATGAG
ACAATAACCCTGATAAATGCTTCAATAATATTGAAAAAGGAAGAGTATGAGTATTCAACATTTCCGTGTC
GCCCTTATTCCCTTTTTTGCGGCATTTTGCCTTCCTGTTTTTGCTCACCCAGAAACGCTGGTGAAAGTAA
AAGATGCTGAAGATCAGTTGGGTGCACGAGTGGGTTACATCGAACTGGATCTCAACAGCGGTAAGATCCT
TGAGAGTTTTCGCCCCGAAGAACGTTTTCCAATGATGAGCACTTTTAAAGTTCTGCTATGTGGCGCGGTA
TTATCCCGTATTGACGCCGGGCAAGAGCAACTCGGTCGCCGCATACACTATTCTCAGAATGACTTGGTTG
AGTACTCACCAGTCACAGAAAAGCATCTTACGGATGGCATGACAGTAAGAGAATTATGCAGTGCTGCCAT
AACCATGAGTGATAACACTGCGGCCAACTTACTTCTGACAACGATCGGAGGACCGAAGGAGCTAACCGCT
TTTTTGCACAACATGGGGGATCATGTAACTCGCCTTGATCGTTGGGAACCGGAGCTGAATGAAGCCATAC
CAAACGACGAGCGTGACACCACGATGCCTGTAGCAATGGCAACAACGTTGCGCAAACTATTAACTGGCGA
ACTACTTACTCTAGCTTCCCGGCAACAATTAATAGACTGGATGGAGGCGGATAAAGTTGCAGGACCACTT
CTGCGCTCGGCCCTTCCGGCTGGCTGGTTTATTGCTGATAAATCTGGAGCCGGTGAGCGTGGGTCTCGCG
GTATCATTGCAGCACTGGGGCCAGATGGTAAGCCCTCCCGTATCGTAGTTATCTACACGACGGGGAGTCA
GGCAACTATGGATGAACGAAATAGACAGATCGCTGAGATAGGTGCCTCACTGATTAAGCATTGGTAACTG
TCAGACCAAGTTTACTCATATATACTTTAGATTGATTTAAAACTTCATTTTTAATTTAAAAGGATCTAGG
TGAAGATCCTTTTTGATAATCTCATGACCAAAATCCCTTAACGTGAGTTTTCGTTCCACTGAGCGTCAGA
CCCCGTAGAAAAGATCAAAGGATCTTCTTGAGATCCTTTTTTTCTGCGCGTAATCTGCTGCTTGCAAACA
AAAAAACCACCGCTACCAGCGGTGGTTTGTTTGCCGGATCAAGAGCTACCAACTCTTTTTCCGAAGGTAA
CTGGCTTCAGCAGAGCGCAGATACCAAATACTGTTCTTCTAGTGTAGCCGTAGTTAGGCCACCACTTCAA
GAACTCTGTAGCACCGCCTACATACCTCGCTCTGCTAATCCTGTTACCAGTGGCTGCTGCCAGTGGCGAT
AAGTCGTGTCTTACCGGGTTGGACTCAAGACGATAGTTACCGGATAAGGCGCAGCGGTCGGGCTGAACGG
GGGGTTCGTGCACACAGCCCAGCTTGGAGCGAACGACCTACACCGAACTGAGATACCTACAGCGTGAGCT
ATGAGAAAGCGCCACGCTTCCCGAAGGGAGAAAGGCGGACAGGTATCCGGTAAGCGGCAGGGTCGGAACA
GGAGAGCGCACGAGGGAGCTTCCAGGGGGAAACGCCTGGTATCTTTATAGTCCTGTCGGGTTTCGCCACC
TCTGACTTGAGCGTCGATTTTTGTGATGCTCGTCAGGGGGGCGGAGCCTATGGAAAAACGCCAGCAACGC
GGCCTTTTTACGGTTCCTGGCCTTTTGCTGGCCTTTTGCTCACATGTTCTTTCCTGCGTTATCCCCTGAT
TCTGTGGATAACCGTATTACCGCCTTTGAGTGAGCTGATACCGCTCGCCGCAGCCGAACGACCGAGCGCA
GCGAGTCAGTGAGCGAGGAAGCGGAAGAGCGCCCAATACGCAAACCGCCTCTCCCCGCGCGTTGGCCGAT
TCATTAATGCAGCTGGCACGACAGGTTTCCCGACTGGAAAGCGGGCAGTGAGCGCAACGCAATTAATGTG
AGTTAGCTCACTCATTAGGCACCCCAGGCTTTACACTTTATGCTTCCGGCTCGTATGTTGTGTGGAATTG
TGAGCGGATAACAATTTCACACAGGAAACAGCTATGACCATGATTACGCCAAGCGCGCAATTAACCCTCA
CTAAAGGGAACAAAAGCTGGAGCTGCAAGCTTAATGTAGTCTTATGCAATACTCTTGTAGTCTTGCAACA
TGGTAACGATGAGTTAGCAACATGCCTTACAAGGAGAGAAAAAGCACCGTGCATGCCGATTGGTGGAAGT
AAGGTGGTACGATCGTGCCTTATTAGGAAGGCAACAGACGGGTCTGACATGGATTGGACGAACCACTGAA
TTGCCGCATTGCAGAGATATTGTATTTAAGTGCCTAGCTCGATACATAAACGGGTCTCTCTGGTTAGACC
AGATCTGAGCCTGGGAGCTCTCTGGCTAACTAGGGAACCCACTGCTTAAGCCTCAATAAAGCTTGCCTTG
AGTGCTTCAAGTAGTGTGTGCCCGTCTGTTGTGTGACTCTGGTAACTAGAGATCCCTCAGACCCTTTTAG
TCAGTGTGGAAAATCTCTAGCAGTGGCGCCCGAACAGGGACTTGAAAGCGAAAGGGAAACCAGAGGAGCT
CTCTCGACGCAGGACTCGGCTTGCTGAAGCGCGCACGGCAAGAGGCGAGGGGCGGCGACTGGTGAGTACG
CCAAAAATTTTGACTAGCGGAGGCTAGAAGGAGAGAGATGGGTGCGAGAGCGTCAGTATTAAGCGGGGGA
GAATTAGATCGCGATGGGAAAAAATTCGGTTAAGGCCAGGGGGAAAGAAAAAATATAAATTAAAACATAT
AGTATGGGCAAGCAGGGAGCTAGAACGATTCGCAGTTAATCCTGGCCTGTTAGAAACATCAGAAGGCTGT
AGACAAATACTGGGACAGCTACAACCATCCCTTCAGACAGGATCAGAAGAACTTAGATCATTATATAATA
CAGTAGCAACCCTCTATTGTGTGCATCAAAGGATAGAGATAAAAGACACCAAGGAAGCTTTAGACAAGAT
AGAGGAAGAGCAAAACAAAAGTAAGACCACCGCACAGCAAGCGGCCGCTGATCTTCAGACCTGGAGGAGG
AGATATGAGGGACAATTGGAGAAGTGAATTATATAAATATAAAGTAGTAAAAATTGAACCATTAGGAGTA
GCACCCACCAAGGCAAAGAGAAGAGTGGTGCAGAGAGAAAAAAGAGCAGTGGGAATAGGAGCTTTGTTCC
TTGGGTTCTTGGGAGCAGCAGGAAGCACTATGGGCGCAGCGTCAATGACGCTGACGGTACAGGCCAGACA
ATTATTGTCTGGTATAGTGCAGCAGCAGAACAATTTGCTGAGGGCTATTGAGGCGCAACAGCATCTGTTG
CAACTCACAGTCTGGGGCATCAAGCAGCTCCAGGCAAGAATCCTGGCTGTGGAAAGATACCTAAAGGATC
AACAGCTCCTGGGGATTTGGGGTTGCTCTGGAAAACTCATTTGCACCACTGCTGTGCCTTGGAATGCTAG
TTGGAGTAATAAATCTCTGGAACAGATTTGGAATCACACGACCTGGATGGAGTGGGACAGAGAAATTAAC
AATTACACAAGCTTAATACACTCCTTAATTGAAGAATCGCAAAACCAGCAAGAAAAGAATGAACAAGAAT
TATTGGAATTAGATAAATGGGCAAGTTTGTGGAATTGGTTTAACATAACAAATTGGCTGTGGTATATAAA
ATTATTCATAATGATAGTAGGAGGCTTGGTAGGTTTAAGAATAGTTTTTGCTGTACTTTCTATAGTGAAT
AGAGTTAGGCAGGGATATTCACCATTATCGTTTCAGACCCACCTCCCAACCCCGAGGGGACCCGACAGGC
CCGAAGGAATAGAAGAAGAAGGTGGAGAGAGAGACAGAGACAGATCCATTCGATTAGTGAACGGATCTCG
ACGGTATCGATCACGAGACTAGCCTCGAGCGGCCGCCCCCTTCACCGAGGGCCTATTTCCCATGATTCCT
TCATATTTGCATATACGATACAAGGCTGTTAGAGAGATAATTGGAATTAATTTGACTGTAAACACAAAGA
TATTAGTACAAAATACGTGACGTAGAAAGTAATAATTTCTTGGGTAGTTTGCAGTTTTAAAATTATGTTT
TAAAATGGACTATCATATGCTTACCGTAACTTGAAAGTATTTCGATTTCTTGGCTTTATATATCTTGTGG
AAAGGAC
Features (pLannotate 1.2.2; 25 found; start..end, strand, type, name):
    106..223     +  misc_feature   cPPT/CTS: central polypurine tract and central termination sequence of HIV-1
    272..782     +  promoter       hPGK promoter: human phosphoglycerate kinase 1 promoter
    804..1403    +  CDS            PuroR: puromycin N-acetyltransferase; pac from Streptomyces alboniger; confers resistance to puromycin
   1446..1529    +  CDS            nef (fragment): NEF_HV1Z2 - Experimental evidence at protein level: Swiss-Prot protein existence level 1. Extracellular Nef protein targets CD4(+) T-lymphocytes for apoptosis by interacting with CXCR4 surface receptors. From Human immunodeficiency virus type 1 group M subtype D (isolate Z2/CDC-Z34) (HIV-1).
   1531..1764    +  LTR            3' LTR (ΔU3): self-inactivating 3' long terminal repeat (LTR) from HIV-1
   1836..1957    +  polyA_signal   SV40 poly(A) signal: SV40 polyadenylation signal
   1997..2132    +  rep_origin     SV40 ori: SV40 origin of replication
   2153..2171    -  promoter       T7 promoter: promoter for bacteriophage T7 RNA polymerase
   2179..2334    +  CDS            lacZα (fragment): LacZα fragment of β-galactosidase; lacZ fragment
   2339..2767    +  rep_origin     f1 ori (sequence partly withheld): f1 bacteriophage origin of replication; arrow indicates direction of (+) strand synthesis
   2820..2924    +  promoter       AmpR promoter: bla
   2925..3785    +  CDS            AmpR: β-lactamase; bla; confers resistance to ampicillin, carbenicillin, and related antibiotics
   3956..4544    +  rep_origin     ori: high-copy-number ColE1/pMB1/pBR322/pUC origin of replication
   4727..4819    +  CDS            lacI (fragment): lac repressor; lacI; The lac repressor binds to the lac operator to inhibit transcription in E. coli. This inhibition can be relieved by adding lactose or isopropyl-β-D-thiogalactopyranoside (IPTG).
   4832..4853    +  protein_bind   CAP binding site: CAP binding activates transcription in the presence of cAMP. E. coli catabolite activator protein
   4868..4898    +  promoter       lac promoter: promoter for the E. coli lac operon
   4906..4922    +  protein_bind   lac operator: The lac repressor binds to the lac operator to inhibit transcription in E. coli. This inhibition can be relieved by adding lactose or isopropyl-β-D-thiogalactopyranoside (IPTG). lac repressor encoded by lacI
   4967..4985    +  promoter       T3 promoter: promoter for bacteriophage T3 RNA polymerase
   5013..5239    +  promoter       RSV promoter: Rous sarcoma virus enhancer/promoter
   5240..5420    +  LTR            5' LTR (truncated): truncated 5' long terminal repeat (LTR) from HIV-1
   5467..5592    +  misc_feature   HIV-1 Ψ: packaging signal of human immunodeficiency virus type 1
   5576..5939    +  CDS            HIV-1 gag (fragment): gag protein from human immunodeficiency virus 1; gag
   6085..6318    +  misc_feature   RRE: The Rev response element (RRE) of HIV-1 allows for Rev-dependent mRNA export from the nucleus to the cytoplasm.
   6695..6795    +  CDS            Rev (fragment): human immunodeficiency virus 1 (HIV-1) Rev protein; rev; enhances nuclear export of unspliced and incompletely spliced viral mRNAs
   6845..7085    +  promoter       U6 promoter: RNA polymerase III promoter for human U6 snRNA
