[The description below was written by a language model from this plasmid's Addgene catalogue record and pLannotate feature annotations shown in this document.]
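Description:
pLKO.1-shMBNL3-0455 is a lentiviral RNAi vector built on the pLKO.1 backbone from the Broad Institute Genetic Perturbation Platform. It carries a short hairpin RNA directed against human MBNL3 (muscleblind-like splicing regulator 3). The 7,085 nt plasmid is propagated in E. coli at high copy from a ColE1/pUC-type origin under ampicillin selection (AmpR with its own bla promoter). It also retains cloning-vector remnants with no role in the payload: an f1 origin, lacZα and lacI fragments, lac promoter/operator elements, and T7 and T3 promoters. An SV40 poly(A) signal and SV40 origin lie outside the viral transfer region.

The lentiviral cassette is a third-generation, self-inactivating design. An RSV promoter fused to a truncated HIV-1 5' LTR drives genomic RNA production in packaging cells without Tat. It is followed by the Ψ packaging signal with a partial gag sequence, the RRE for Rev-dependent nuclear export, and a cPPT/CTS that aids nuclear import of the provirus. The ΔU3 3' LTR inactivates LTR promoter activity after integration.

Within this frame, a human U6 RNA polymerase III promoter sits at the end of the linearised sequence record, so the hairpin it transcribes spans the numbering junction. The hairpin is not annotated as a separate feature in the table. Downstream, a human PGK promoter drives puromycin N-acetyltransferase, which allows selection of stably transduced mammalian cells. The construct is intended for constitutive knockdown of MBNL3 after viral transduction, and it was deposited with a study of alternative splicing regulation and the mesenchymal cell state in human breast cancer.
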