Addgene plasmid #115463: pLKO.1-shMBNL3-0455
Purpose: Constitutive lentiviral expression
Depositing lab: William Hahn. Depositing organization: Dana-Farber Cancer Institute. Publication: An alternative splicing switch in FLNB promotes the mesenchymal cell state in human breast cancer. Li J, Choi PS, Chaffer CL, Labella K, Hwang JH, Giacomelli AO, Kim JW, Ilic N, Doench JG, Ly SH, Dai C, Hagel K, Hong AL, Gjoerup O, Goel S, Ge JY, Root DE, Zhao JJ, Brooks AN, Weinberg RA, Hahn WC. Elife. 2018 Jul 30;7. pii: 37184. doi: 10.7554/eLife.37184. 37184 PubMed 30059005.
Backbone
  Vector backbone: pLKO.1
  Backbone manufacturer: Broad Institute - Genetic Perturbation Platform
  Vector type: Mammalian Expression, Lentiviral, RNAi
  Selectable markers: Puromycin
Growth in bacteria
  Bacterial resistance: Ampicillin, 100 μg/mL
  Growth temperature: 37°C
  Growth strain: NEB Stable
  Copy number: High Copy
Gene/Insert
  Gene/Insert name: shMBNL3-0455
  gRNA/shRNA sequence: CATGATTGAAGCGAGTGATAA
  Species: H. sapiens (human)
  Entrez Gene: MBNL3 (a.k.a. CHCR, MBLX, MBLX39, MBXL)
  Cloning method: Unknown
  Sequencing primers: 5′ LKO.1 5'
Terms and licenses: Academic/Nonprofit Terms; Industry Terms: Not Available to Industry
How to cite: pLKO.1-shMBNL3-0455 was a gift from William Hahn (Addgene plasmid # 115463 ; http://n2t.net/addgene:115463 ; RRID:Addgene_115463)
