>Addgene plasmid #115463 | pLKO.1-shMBNL3-0455 | depositor partial sequence | sequence record 217546 | LKO.1 5' sequence
TATATATCTTGTGGAAAGGACGAAACACCGGCATGATTGAAGCGAGTGATAACTCGAGTTATCACTCGCT
TCAATCATGTTTTTTGAATTCTCGACCTCGAGACAAATGGCAGTATTCATCCACAATTTTAAAAGAAAAG
GGGGGATTGGGGGGTACAGTGCAGGGGAAAGAATAGTAGACATAATAGCAACAGACATACAAACTAAAGA
ATTACAAAAACAAATTACAAAAATTCAAAATTTTCGGGTTTATTACAGGGACAGCAGAGATCCACTTTGG
CCGCGGCTCGAGGGGGTTGGGGTTGCGCCTTTTCCAAGGCAGCCCTGGGTTTGCGCAGGGACGCGGCTGC
TCTGGGCGTGGTTCCGGGAAACGCAGCGGCGCCGACCCTGGGTCTCGCACATTCTTCACGTCCGTTCGCA
GCGTCACCCGGATCTTCGCCGCTACCCTTGTGGGCCCCCCGGCGACGCTTCCTGCTCCGCCCCTAAGTCG
GGAAGGTTCCTTGCGGTTCGCGGCGTGCCGGACGTGACAAACGGAAGCCGCACGTCTCACTAGTACCCTC
GCAGACGGACAGCGCCAGGGAGCAATGGCAGCGCGCCGACCGCGATGGGCTGTGGCCAATAGCGGCTGCT
CAGCA
